Addgene plasmid #214664: pGL4_NFAT-RE-CMV-BC0546-luc2
Purpose: barcoded assay, Ca2+ sensor
Depositing lab: Michael Wehr. Depositing organization: Systasy Bioscience GmbH. Publication: Protocol for identifying properties of ERBB receptor antagonists using the barcoded ERBBprofiler assay. Popovic L, Rossner MJ, Wehr MC. STAR Protoc. 2024 Apr 16;5(2):102987. doi: 10.1016/j.xpro.2024.102987. PubMed 38635397.
Backbone
  Vector backbone: pGL4.16
  Vector type: Mammalian Expression, Luciferase
Growth in bacteria
  Bacterial resistance: Ampicillin, 100 μg/mL
  Growth temperature: 37°C
  Growth strain: DH5alpha
  Copy number: High Copy
Gene/Insert
  Gene/Insert name: 6x clustered NFAT element with barcode 0546
  Species: Synthetic
  Cloning method: Gateway Cloning
Terms and licenses: Academic/Nonprofit Terms; Industry Terms: Not Available to Industry
How to cite: pGL4_NFAT-RE-CMV-BC0546-luc2 was a gift from Michael Wehr (Addgene plasmid # 214664 ; http://n2t.net/addgene:214664 ; RRID:Addgene_214664)
