[The description below was written by a language model from this plasmid's Addgene catalogue record and pLannotate feature annotations shown in this document.]
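Description:
pGL4_NFAT-RE-CMV-BC0546-luc2 is a mammalian luciferase reporter plasmid built on the pGL4.16 backbone and assembled by Gateway cloning, intended as a calcium-signalling sensor in a barcoded, multiplexed pathway assay. It is maintained in E. coli at high copy through a ColE1/pUC-type origin with ampicillin selection (AmpR). It also carries an SV40 enhancer/early promoter driving a hygromycin phosphotransferase gene with a synthetic poly(A) signal, which would permit selection in mammalian cells. A synthetic poly(A) signal and an RNA polymerase II transcriptional pause site lie upstream of the sensor cassette, a standard pGL4 arrangement that limits read-through transcription from the backbone into the reporter.

The synthetic insert consists of six NFAT binding sites derived from the human IL-2 gene, arranged as two clusters of three, placed in front of a minimal CMV promoter. Because NFAT is activated downstream of intracellular calcium and calcineurin, transcription from this weak core promoter reports on Ca2+ signalling. The modules are separated by attB1, attB4, attB3 and attB2 sites, consistent with multi-fragment Gateway assembly. The segment between attB3 and attB2 is flanked by T3 and T7 promoter sequences; this is presumably where barcode 0546 sits, although the feature table does not annotate the barcode itself. Downstream is the synthetic firefly luc2 coding sequence fused to hCL1 and hPEST degradation sequences, giving a short-lived luciferase that tracks changes in promoter activity more closely, followed by an SV40 poly(A) signal. Sensor activity should therefore be measurable both as luminescence and as a transcribed barcode, allowing many such pathway sensors to be pooled, as in the ERBB receptor antagonist profiling assay for which it was deposited.
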