Features (pLannotate 1.2.2; 28 found; start..end, strand, type, name):
     47..71      +  protein_bind   attB1: mutant version of attB; recombination site for the Gateway® BP reaction BP Clonase™
     74..100     +  misc_feature   pause site (fragment): RNA polymerase II transcriptional pause signal from the human α2 globin gene
    120..149     +  protein_bind   NFAT binding site: NFAT binding site from the human interleukin 2 (IL-2) gene (Mattila et al., 1990) NFAT transcription factor
    150..179     +  protein_bind   NFAT binding site: NFAT binding site from the human interleukin 2 (IL-2) gene (Mattila et al., 1990) NFAT transcription factor
    180..209     +  protein_bind   NFAT binding site: NFAT binding site from the human interleukin 2 (IL-2) gene (Mattila et al., 1990) NFAT transcription factor
    233..262     +  protein_bind   NFAT binding site: NFAT binding site from the human interleukin 2 (IL-2) gene (Mattila et al., 1990) NFAT transcription factor
    263..292     +  protein_bind   NFAT binding site: NFAT binding site from the human interleukin 2 (IL-2) gene (Mattila et al., 1990) NFAT transcription factor
    293..322     +  protein_bind   NFAT binding site: NFAT binding site from the human interleukin 2 (IL-2) gene (Mattila et al., 1990) NFAT transcription factor
    338..358     -  protein_bind   attB4: mutant version of attB; core recombination site for the Gateway® BP reaction BP Clonase™
    374..411     +  promoter       minimal CMV promoter: human cytomegalovirus (CMV) immediate early promoter
    494..514     +  protein_bind   attB3: mutant version of attB; core recombination site for the Gateway® BP reaction BP Clonase™
    541..559     +  promoter       T3 promoter: promoter for bacteriophage T3 RNA polymerase
    623..641     -  promoter       T7 promoter: promoter for bacteriophage T7 RNA polymerase
    668..688     -  protein_bind   attB2: mutant version of attB; core recombination site for the Gateway® BP reaction BP Clonase™
    753..2405    +  CDS            luciferase: firefly luciferase synthetic luc2 version of the luciferase gene
   2409..2456    +  CDS            hCL1: non-ORF yeast peptide conferring ubiquitin-dependent degradation human codon-optimized
   2463..2579    +  CDS            hPEST: PEST degradation sequence from mouse ornithine decarboxylase human codon-optimized
   2628..2749    -  polyA_signal   SV40 poly(A) signal: SV40 polyadenylation signal
   2775..2906    -  CDS            LT_SV40 (fragment): Experimental evidence at protein level: Swiss-Prot protein existence level 1. Isoform 17kT antigen targets host RBL2 for degradation and promotes cell proliferation. Transactivates host cyclin A promoter through its J domain. From Simian virus 40 (SV40).
   2943..3300    +  promoter       SV40 promoter: SV40 enhancer and early promoter
   3331..4368    +  CDS            HygR: hygromycin B phosphotransferase confers resistance to hygromycin
   4392..4440    +  polyA_signal   poly(A) signal: synthetic polyadenylation signal
   4456..4587    +  CDS            TcR (fragment): tetracycline efflux protein; tet; confers resistance to tetracycline
   4767..5355    -  rep_origin     ori: high-copy-number ColE1/pMB1/pBR322/pUC origin of replication
   5555..6415    -  CDS            AmpR: β-lactamase confers resistance to ampicillin, carbenicillin, and related antibiotics
   6416..6457    -  promoter       AmpR promoter (fragment): bla
   6520..6568    +  polyA_signal   poly(A) signal: synthetic polyadenylation signal
   6582..6673    +  misc_feature   pause site: RNA polymerase II transcriptional pause signal from the human α2 globin gene
>Addgene plasmid #214664 | pGL4_NFAT-RE-CMV-BC0546-luc2 | addgene full sequence | sequence record 423224 | Addgene NGS Result
GGCCTAACTGGCCGGTACCTGAGCTCGCTAGCCTCGAGGATATCAAACAAGTTTGTACAAAAAAGCAGGC
TCCCAAGTGCAGGTGCCAGAACATTTCTCTGGCCTAACTGGCCGGTACCGGAGGAAAAACTGTTTCATAC
AGAAGGCGTGGAGGAAAAACTGTTTCATACAGAAGGCGTGGAGGAAAAACTGTTTCATACAGAAGGCGTG
CTAGTCCTAACTGGCCGGTACCGGAGGAAAAACTGTTTCATACAGAAGGCGTGGAGGAAAAACTGTTTCA
TACAGAAGGCGTGGAGGAAAAACTGTTTCATACAGAAGGCGTGCTAGCGGGGGGCTACAACTTTTCTATA
CAAAGTTGCGGTACCCGGGTCGAGTAGGCGTGTACGGTGGGAGGCCTATATAAGCAGAGCTCGTTTAGTG
AACCGTCAGATCGCCTGGAGACGCCATCCACGCTGTTTTGACCTCCATAGAAGACACCGGGACCGATCCA
GCCCAACTTTGTATAATAAAGTTGAGCTAGTTGCTAAGTCTGCCGAGTAGAATTAACCCTCACTAAAGGG
TAGGTGACACTATATCAACATTACTAATCCAAAAGTGCCACTCAAATCTACTTTTACTTTACCCTATAGT
GAGTCGTATTAGTAGACGCGAGTCAATGCATGTACGACAGCTTTCTTGTACAAAGTGGTTCGATATCAAG
ATCTGGCCTCGGCGGCCAAGCTTGGCAATCCGGTACTGTTGGTAAAGCCACCATGGAAGATGCCAAAAAC
ATTAAGAAGGGCCCAGCGCCATTCTACCCACTCGAAGACGGGACCGCCGGCGAGCAGCTGCACAAAGCCA
TGAAGCGCTACGCCCTGGTGCCCGGCACCATCGCCTTTACCGACGCACATATCGAGGTGGACATTACCTA
CGCCGAGTACTTCGAGATGAGCGTTCGGCTGGCAGAAGCTATGAAGCGCTATGGGCTGAATACAAACCAT
CGGATCGTGGTGTGCAGCGAGAATAGCTTGCAGTTCTTCATGCCCGTGTTGGGTGCCCTGTTCATCGGTG
TGGCTGTGGCCCCAGCTAACGACATCTACAACGAGCGCGAGCTGCTGAACAGCATGGGCATCAGCCAGCC
CACCGTCGTATTCGTGAGCAAGAAAGGGCTGCAAAAGATCCTCAACGTGCAAAAGAAGCTACCGATCATA
CAAAAGATCATCATCATGGATAGCAAGACCGACTACCAGGGCTTCCAAAGCATGTACACCTTCGTGACTT
CCCATTTGCCACCCGGCTTCAACGAGTACGACTTCGTGCCCGAGAGCTTCGACCGGGACAAAACCATCGC
CCTGATCATGAACAGTAGTGGCAGTACCGGATTGCCCAAGGGCGTAGCCCTACCGCACCGCACCGCTTGT
GTCCGATTCAGTCATGCCCGCGACCCCATCTTCGGCAACCAGATCATCCCCGACACCGCTATCCTCAGCG
TGGTGCCATTTCACCACGGCTTCGGCATGTTCACCACGCTGGGCTACTTGATCTGCGGCTTTCGGGTCGT
GCTCATGTACCGCTTCGAGGAGGAGCTATTCTTGCGCAGCTTGCAAGACTATAAGATTCAATCTGCCCTG
CTGGTGCCCACACTATTTAGCTTCTTCGCTAAGAGCACTCTCATCGACAAGTACGACCTAAGCAACTTGC
ACGAGATCGCCAGCGGCGGGGCGCCGCTCAGCAAGGAGGTAGGTGAGGCCGTGGCCAAACGCTTCCACCT
ACCAGGCATCCGCCAGGGCTACGGCCTGACAGAAACAACCAGCGCCATTCTGATCACCCCCGAAGGGGAC
GACAAGCCTGGCGCAGTAGGCAAGGTGGTGCCCTTCTTCGAGGCTAAGGTGGTGGACTTGGACACCGGTA
AGACACTGGGTGTGAACCAGCGCGGCGAGCTGTGCGTCCGTGGCCCCATGATCATGAGCGGCTACGTTAA
CAACCCCGAGGCTACAAACGCTCTCATCGACAAGGACGGCTGGCTGCACAGCGGCGACATCGCCTACTGG
GACGAGGACGAGCACTTCTTCATCGTGGACCGGCTGAAGAGCCTGATCAAATACAAGGGCTACCAGGTAG
CCCCAGCCGAACTGGAGAGCATCCTGCTGCAACACCCCAACATCTTCGACGCCGGGGTCGCCGGCCTGCC
CGACGACGATGCCGGCGAGCTGCCCGCCGCAGTCGTCGTGCTGGAACACGGTAAAACCATGACCGAGAAG
GAGATCGTGGACTATGTGGCCAGCCAGGTTACAACCGCCAAGAAGCTGCGCGGTGGTGTTGTGTTCGTGG
ACGAGGTGCCTAAAGGACTGACCGGCAAGTTGGACGCCCGCAAGATCCGCGAGATTCTCATTAAGGCCAA
GAAGGGCGGCAAGATCGCCGTGTAATCTGCTTGCAAGAACTGGTTCAGTAGCTTAAGCCACTTTGTGATC
CACCTTAACAGCCACGGCTTCCCTCCCGAGGTGGAGGAGCAGGCCGCCGGCACCCTGCCCATGAGCTGCG
CCCAGGAGAGCGGCATGGATAGACACCCTGCTGCTTGCGCCAGCGCCAGGATCAACGTCTAACTGCAGTC
TAGAGTCGGGGCGGCCGGCCGCTTCGAGCAGACATGATAAGATACATTGATGAGTTTGGACAAACCACAA
CTAGAATGCAGTGAAAAAAATGCTTTATTTGTGAAATTTGTGATGCTATTGCTTTATTTGTAACCATTAT
AAGCTGCAATAAACAAGTTAACAACAACAATTGCATTCATTTTATGTTTCAGGTTCAGGGGGAGGTGTGG
GAGGTTTTTTAAAGCAAGTAAAACCTCTACAAATGTGGTAAAATCGATAAGGATCCGTTTGCGTATTGGG
CGCTCTTCCGCTGATCTGCGCAGCACCATGGCCTGAAATAACCTCTGAAAGAGGAACTTGGTTAGCTACC
TTCTGAGGCGGAAAGAACCAGCTGTGGAATGTGTGTCAGTTAGGGTGTGGAAAGTCCCCAGGCTCCCCAG
CAGGCAGAAGTATGCAAAGCATGCATCTCAATTAGTCAGCAACCAGGTGTGGAAAGTCCCCAGGCTCCCC
AGCAGGCAGAAGTATGCAAAGCATGCATCTCAATTAGTCAGCAACCATAGTCCCGCCCCTAACTCCGCCC
ATCCCGCCCCTAACTCCGCCCAGTTCCGCCCATTCTCCGCCCCATGGCTGACTAATTTTTTTTATTTATG
CAGAGGCCGAGGCCGCCTCTGCCTCTGAGCTATTCCAGAAGTAGTGAGGAGGCTTTTTTGGAGGCCTAGG
CTTTTGCAAAAAGCTCGATTCTTCTGACACTAGCGCCACCATGAAGAAGCCCGAACTCACCGCTACCAGC
GTTGAAAAATTTCTCATCGAGAAGTTCGACAGTGTGAGCGACCTGATGCAGTTGTCGGAGGGCGAAGAGA
GCCGAGCCTTCAGCTTCGATGTCGGCGGACGCGGCTATGTACTGCGGGTGAATAGCTGCGCTGATGGCTT
CTACAAAGACCGCTACGTGTACCGCCACTTCGCCAGCGCTGCACTACCCATCCCCGAAGTGTTGGACATC
GGCGAGTTCAGCGAGAGCCTGACATACTGCATCAGTAGACGCGCCCAAGGCGTTACTCTCCAAGACCTCC
CCGAAACAGAGCTGCCTGCTGTGTTACAGCCTGTCGCCGAAGCTATGGATGCTATTGCCGCCGCCGACCT
CAGTCAAACCAGCGGCTTCGGCCCATTCGGGCCCCAAGGCATCGGCCAGTACACAACCTGGCGGGATTTC
ATTTGCGCCATTGCTGATCCCCATGTCTACCACTGGCAGACCGTGATGGACGACACCGTGTCCGCCAGCG
TAGCTCAAGCCCTGGACGAACTGATGCTGTGGGCCGAAGACTGTCCCGAGGTGCGCCACCTCGTCCATGC
CGACTTCGGCAGCAACAACGTCCTGACCGACAACGGCCGCATCACCGCCGTAATCGACTGGTCCGAAGCT
ATGTTCGGGGACAGTCAGTACGAGGTGGCCAACATCTTCTTCTGGCGGCCCTGGCTGGCTTGCATGGAGC
AGCAGACTCGCTACTTCGAGCGCCGGCATCCCGAGCTGGCCGGCAGCCCTCGTCTGCGAGCCTACATGCT
GCGCATCGGCCTGGATCAGCTCTACCAGAGCCTCGTGGACGGCAACTTCGACGATGCTGCCTGGGCTCAA
GGCCGCTGCGATGCCATCGTCCGCAGCGGGGCCGGCACCGTCGGTCGCACACAAATCGCTCGCCGGAGCG
CAGCCGTATGGACCGACGGCTGCGTCGAGGTGCTGGCCGACAGCGGCAACCGCCGGCCCAGTACACGACC
GCGCGCTAAGGAGGTAGGTCGAGTTTAAACTCTAGAACCGGTCATGGCCGCAATAAAATATCTTTATTTT
CATTACATCTGTGTGTTGGTTTTTTGTGTGTTCGAACTAGATGCTGTCGACCGATGCCCTTGAGAGCCTT
CAACCCAGTCAGCTCCTTCCGGTGGGCGCGGGGCATGACTATCGTCGCCGCACTTATGACTGTCTTCTTT
ATCATGCAACTCGTAGGACAGGTGCCGGCAGCGCTCTTCCGCTTCCTCGCTCACTGACTCGCTGCGCTCG
GTCGTTCGGCTGCGGCGAGCGGTATCAGCTCACTCAAAGGCGGTAATACGGTTATCCACAGAATCAGGGG
ATAACGCAGGAAAGAACATGTGAGCAAAAGGCCAGCAAAAGGCCAGGAACCGTAAAAAGGCCGCGTTGCT
GGCGTTTTTCCATAGGCTCCGCCCCCCTGACGAGCATCACAAAAATCGACGCTCAAGTCAGAGGTGGCGA
AACCCGACAGGACTATAAAGATACCAGGCGTTTCCCCCTGGAAGCTCCCTCGTGCGCTCTCCTGTTCCGA
CCCTGCCGCTTACCGGATACCTGTCCGCCTTTCTCCCTTCGGGAAGCGTGGCGCTTTCTCATAGCTCACG
CTGTAGGTATCTCAGTTCGGTGTAGGTCGTTCGCTCCAAGCTGGGCTGTGTGCACGAACCCCCCGTTCAG
CCCGACCGCTGCGCCTTATCCGGTAACTATCGTCTTGAGTCCAACCCGGTAAGACACGACTTATCGCCAC
TGGCAGCAGCCACTGGTAACAGGATTAGCAGAGCGAGGTATGTAGGCGGTGCTACAGAGTTCTTGAAGTG
GTGGCCTAACTACGGCTACACTAGAAGAACAGTATTTGGTATCTGCGCTCTGCTGAAGCCAGTTACCTTC
GGAAAAAGAGTTGGTAGCTCTTGATCCGGCAAACAAACCACCGCTGGTAGCGGTGGTTTTTTTGTTTGCA
AGCAGCAGATTACGCGCAGAAAAAAAGGATCTCAAGAAGATCCTTTGATCTTTTCTACGGGGTCTGACGC
TCAGTGGAACGAAAACTCACGTTAAGGGATTTTGGTCATGAGATTATCAAAAAGGATCTTCACCTAGATC
CTTTTAAATTAAAAATGAAGTTTTAAATCAATCTAAAGTATATATGAGTAAACTTGGTCTGACAGCGGCC
GCAAATGCTAAACCACTGCAGTGGTTACCAGTGCTTGATCAGTGAGGCACCGATCTCAGCGATCTGCCTA
TTTCGTTCGTCCATAGTGGCCTGACTCCCCGTCGTGTAGATCACTACGATTCGTGAGGGCTTACCATCAG
GCCCCAGCGCAGCAATGATGCCGCGAGAGCCGCGTTCACCGGCCCCCGATTTGTCAGCAATGAACCAGCC
AGCAGGGAGGGCCGAGCGAAGAAGTGGTCCTGCTACTTTGTCCGCCTCCATCCAGTCTATGAGCTGCTGT
CGTGATGCTAGAGTAAGAAGTTCGCCAGTGAGTAGTTTCCGAAGAGTTGTGGCCATTGCTACTGGCATCG
TGGTATCACGCTCGTCGTTCGGTATGGCTTCGTTCAACTCTGGTTCCCAGCGGTCAAGCCGGGTCACATG
ATCACCCATATTATGAAGAAATGCAGTCAGCTCCTTAGGGCCTCCGATCGTTGTCAGAAGTAAGTTGGCC
GCGGTGTTGTCGCTCATGGTAATGGCAGCACTACACAATTCTCTTACCGTCATGCCATCCGTAAGATGCT
TTTCCGTGACCGGCGAGTACTCAACCAAGTCGTTTTGTGAGTAGTGTATACGGCGACCAAGCTGCTCTTG
CCCGGCGTCTATACGGGACAACACCGCGCCACATAGCAGTACTTTGAAAGTGCTCATCATCGGGAATCGT
TCTTCGGGGCGGAAAGACTCAAGGATCTTGCCGCTATTGAGATCCAGTTCGATATAGCCCACTCTTGCAC
CCAGTTGATCTTCAGCATCTTTTACTTTCACCAGCGTTTCGGGGTGTGCAAAAACAGGCAAGCAAAATGC
CGCAAAGAAGGGAATGAGTGCGACACGAAAATGTTGGATGCTCATACTCGTCCTTTTTCAATATTATTGA
AGCATTTATCAGGGTTACTAGTACGTCTCTCAAGGATAAGTAAGTAATATTAAGGTACGGGAGGTATTGG
ACAGGCCGCAATAAAATATCTTTATTTTCATTACATCTGTGTGTTGGTTTTTTGTGTGAATCGATAGTAC
TAACATACGCTCTCCATCAAAACAAAACGAAACAAAACAAACTAGCAAAATAGGCTGTCCCCAGTGCAAG
TGCAGGTGCCAGAACATTTCTCT
